Addgene plasmid #24317: pGEX-GST-AGO2
Depositing lab: Carl Novina. Depositing organization: Dana-Farber Cancer Institute. Publication: Distinct passenger strand and mRNA cleavage activities of human Argonaute proteins. Wang B, Li S, Qi HH, Chowdhury D, Shi Y, Novina CD. Nat Struct Mol Biol. 2009 Dec . 16(12):1259-66. 10.1038/nsmb.1712 PubMed 19946268.
Backbone
  Vector backbone: pGEX-4T-1
  Backbone size w/o insert (bp): 4969
  Vector type: Bacterial Expression
Growth in bacteria
  Bacterial resistance: Ampicillin, 100 μg/mL
  Growth temperature: 37°C
  Growth strain: DH5alpha
  Copy number: Unknown
Gene/Insert
  Gene/Insert name: human AGO2
  Species: H. sapiens (human)
  Insert size (bp): 2500
  Entrez Gene: AGO2 (a.k.a. CASC7, EIF2C2, LESKRES, LINC00980, PPD, Q10)
  Tag / fusion protein: GST (N terminal on backbone)
  Cloning method: Restriction Enzyme; 5′ cloning site XhoI* (destroyed during cloning); 3′ cloning site NotI (not destroyed)
  Sequencing primers: 5′ pGEX-5; 3′ pGEX-3
Terms and licenses: Academic/Nonprofit Terms; Industry Terms: Not Available to Industry
Depositor comments: *Note that though the depositor lists XhoI as the 5' cloning enzyme, the AGO2 gene has an internal XhoI site. Addgene's quality control sequence shows that there is no intact XhoI site at the 5' end of the insert.
How to cite: pGEX-GST-AGO2 was a gift from Carl Novina (Addgene plasmid # 24317 ; http://n2t.net/addgene:24317 ; RRID:Addgene_24317)
