[The description below was written by a language model from this plasmid's Addgene catalogue record and pLannotate feature annotations shown in this document.]
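Description:
pGEX-GST-AGO2 is a bacterial expression plasmid built on the pGEX-4T-1 backbone for producing human Argonaute 2 (AGO2, also known as EIF2C2) as an N-terminal glutathione S-transferase fusion in E. coli. The sequenced plasmid is about 7.5 kb. It replicates from a ColE1/pMB1-type origin and is selected with ampicillin through the β-lactamase gene and its own promoter. Short fragments of rop and the pBR322 bom region, a lac promoter/lacZα segment and a small E. coli yciV fragment are also annotated; these appear to be backbone remnants rather than functional parts of the payload.

Expression is driven by the strong hybrid tac promoter, followed by a lac operator. The plasmid carries its own lacI gene, so transcription is held off by lac repressor until relieved by IPTG. Downstream lies the Schistosoma japonicum GST coding sequence, followed after a short linker by the AGO2 open reading frame of roughly 2.6 kb, slightly longer than the nominal 2.5 kb insert size in the catalogue entry. The GST moiety allows affinity capture of the fusion protein on glutathione resin. The insert was cloned by restriction enzymes, with NotI retained at the 3′ end. XhoI is listed as the 5′ site, but the record notes that AGO2 contains an internal XhoI site and that no intact XhoI site remains at the 5′ junction.

AGO2 is the core component of the RNA-induced silencing complex. It binds siRNA or miRNA guides and directs silencing of complementary target mRNAs. The associated publication concerns the passenger-strand and mRNA cleavage activities of human Argonaute proteins, which is consistent with using the construct to make recombinant AGO2 for biochemical assays.
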