Features (pLannotate 1.2.2; 17 found; start..end, strand, type, name):
      1..29      +  promoter       tac promoter: strong E. coli promoter; hybrid between the trp and lac UV5 promoters
     37..53      +  protein_bind   lac operator: The lac repressor binds to the lac operator to inhibit transcription in E. coli. This inhibition can be relieved by adding lactose or isopropyl-β-D-thiogalactopyranoside (IPTG). lac repressor encoded by lacI
     76..729     +  CDS            GST26_SCHJA: Experimental evidence at protein level: Swiss-Prot protein existence level 1. GST isoenzymes appear to play a central role in the parasite detoxification system. Other functions are also suspected including a role in increasing the solubility of haematin in the parasite gut. From Schistosoma japonicum (Blood fluke).
    778..3351    +  CDS            AGO2 (sequence partly withheld): AGO2_HUMAN - Also known as EIF2C2. Experimental evidence at protein level: Swiss-Prot protein existence level 1. Required for RNA-mediated gene silencing (RNAi) by the RNA- induced silencing complex (RISC). The 'minimal RISC' appears to include AGO2 bound to a short guide RNA such as a microRNA (miRNA) or short interfering RNA (siRNA). These guide RNAs direct RISC to complementary mRNAs that are targets for RISC-mediated gene silencing. The precise mechanism of gene silencing depends on the degree of complementarity between the miRNA or siRNA and its target. Binding of RISC to a perfectly comp
   3382..3421    +  CDS            rop (fragment): Rop protein, which maintains plasmids at low copy number; rop
   3523..3563    +  misc_feature   bom (fragment): basis of mobility region from pBR322
   3668..3772    +  promoter       AmpR promoter: bla
   3773..4633    +  CDS            AmpR: β-lactamase; bla; confers resistance to ampicillin, carbenicillin, and related antibiotics
   4804..5392    +  rep_origin     ori: high-copy-number ColE1/pMB1/pBR322/pUC origin of replication
   5578..5629    -  misc_feature   bom (fragment): basis of mobility region from pBR322
   5636..5713    +  promoter       lacI promoter: lacI
   5714..6796    +  CDS            lacI: lac repressor; lacI; The lac repressor binds to the lac operator to inhibit transcription in E. coli. This inhibition can be relieved by adding lactose or isopropyl-β-D-thiogalactopyranoside (IPTG).
   6809..6830    +  protein_bind   CAP binding site: CAP binding activates transcription in the presence of cAMP. E. coli catabolite activator protein
   6845..6875    +  promoter       lac promoter: promoter for the E. coli lac operon
   6883..6899    +  protein_bind   lac operator: The lac repressor binds to the lac operator to inhibit transcription in E. coli. This inhibition can be relieved by adding lactose or isopropyl-β-D-thiogalactopyranoside (IPTG). lac repressor encoded by lacI
   6919..7092    +  CDS            lacZα: LacZα fragment of β-galactosidase; lacZ fragment
   7356..7472    -  CDS            yciV (fragment): RNAAM_ECOLI - Also known as trpH From Escherichia coli (strain K12).
>Addgene plasmid #24317 | pGEX-GST-AGO2 | addgene full sequence | sequence record 160479 | Addgene NGS result
TTGACAATTAATCATCGGCTCGTATAATGTGTGGAATTGTGAGCGGATAACAATTTCACACAGGAAACAG
TATTCATGTCCCCTATACTAGGTTATTGGAAAATTAAGGGCCTTGTGCAACCCACTCGACTTCTTTTGGA
ATATCTTGAAGAAAAATATGAAGAGCATTTGTATGAGCGCGATGAAGGTGATAAATGGCGAAACAAAAAG
TTTGAATTGGGTTTGGAGTTTCCCAATCTTCCTTATTATATTGATGGTGATGTTAAATTAACACAGTCTA
TGGCCATCATACGTTATATAGCTGACAAGCACAACATGTTGGGTGGTTGTCCAAAAGAGCGTGCAGAGAT
TTCAATGCTTGAAGGAGCGGTTTTGGATATTAGATACGGTGTTTCGAGAATTGCATATAGTAAAGACTTT
GAAACTCTCAAAGTTGATTTTCTTAGCAAGCTACCTGAAATGCTGAAAATGTTCGAAGATCGTTTATGTC
ATAAAACATATTTAAATGGTGATCATGTAACCCATCCTGACTTCATGTTGTATGACGCTCTTGATGTTGT
TTTATACATGGACCCAATGTGCCTGGATGCGTTCCCAAAATTAGTTTGTTTTAAAAAACGTATTGAAGCT
ATCCCACAAATTGATAAGTACTTGAAATCCAGCAAGTATATAGCATGGCCTTTGCAGGGCTGGCAAGCCA
CGTTTGGTGGTGGCGACCATCCTCCAAAATCGGATCTGGTTCCGCGTGGATCCCCGGAATTCCCGGGTCG
ACTCGACTACTCGGGAGCCGGCCCCGCACTTGCACCTCCTGCGCCGCCGCCCCCCATCCAAGGATATGCC
TTCAAGCCTCCACCTAGACCCGACTTTGGGACCTCCGGGAGAACAATCAAATTACAGGCCAATTTCTTCG
AAATGGACATCCCCAAAATTGACATCTATCATTATGAATTGGATATCAAGCCAGAGAAGTGCCCGAGGAG
AGTTAACAGGGAAATCGTGGAACACATGGTCCAGCACTTTAAAACACAGATCTTTGGGGATCGGAAGCCC
GTGTTTGACGGCAGGAAGAATCTATACACAGCCATGCCCCTTCCGATTGGGAGGGACAAGGTGGAGCTGG
AGGTCACGCTGCCAGGAGAAGGCAAGGATCGCATCTTCAAGGTGTCCATCAAGTGGGTGTCCTGCGTGAG
CTTGCAGGCGTTACACGATGCACTTTCAGGGCGGCTGCCCAGCGTCCCTTTTGAGACGATCCAGGCCCTG
GACGTGGTCATGAGGCACTTGCCATCCATGAGGTACACCCCCGTGGGCCGCTCCTTCTTCACCGCGTCCG
AAGGCTGCTCTAACCCTCTTGGCGGGGGCCGAGAAGTGTGGTTTGGCTTCCATCAGTCCGTCCGGCCTTC
TCTCTGGAAAATGATGCTGAATATTGATGTGTCAGCAACAGCGTTTTACAAGGCACAGCCAGTAATCGAG
TTTGTTTGTGAAGTTTTGGATTTTAAAAGTATTGAAGAACAACAAAAACCTCTGACAGATTCCCAAAGGG
TAAAGTTTACCAAAGAAATTAAAGGTCTAAAGGTGGAGATAACGCACTGTGGGCAGATGAAGAGGAAGTA
CCGTGTCTGCAATGTGACCCGGCGGCCCGCCAGTCACCAAACATTCCCGCTGCAGCAGGAGAGCGGGCAG
ACGGTGGAGTGCACGGTGGCCCAGTATTTCAAGGACAGGCACAAGTTGGTTCTGCGCTACCCCCACCTCC
CATGTTTACAAGTCGGACAGGAGCAGAAACACACCTACCTTCCCCTGGAGGTCTGTAACATTGTGGCAGG
ACAAAGATGTATTAAAAAATTAACGGACAATCAGACCTCAACCATGATCAGAGCGACTGCTAGGTCGGCG
CCCGATCGGCAAGAAGAGATTAGCAAATTGATGCGAAGTGCAAGTTTCAACACAGATCCATACGTCCGTG
AATTTGGAATCATGGTCAAAGATGAGATGACAGACGTGACTGGGCGGGTGCTGCAGCCGCCCTCCATCCT
CTACGGGGGCAGGAATAAAGCTATTGCGACCCCTGTCCAGGGCGTCTGGGACATGCGGAAC
[405 nt withheld, positions 2092-2496]
AACAACATCCTGCTGCCCCAGGGCAGGCCGCCGGTGTTCCAGCAGCCCGTCATCTTTCTGGGAGCAGACG
TCACTCACCCCCCCGCCGGGGATGGGAAGAAGCCCTCCATTGCCGCCGTGGTGGGCAGCATGGACGCCCA
CCCCAATCGCTACTGCGCCACCGTGCGCGTGCAGCAGCACCGGCAGGAGATCATACAAGACCTGGCCGCC
ATGGTCCGCGAGCTCCTCATCCAGTTCTACAAGTCCACGCGCTTCAAGCCCACCCGCATCATCTTCTACC
GCGACGGTGTCTCTGAAGGCCAGTTCCAGCAGGTTCTCCACCACGAGTTGCTGGCCATCCGTGAGGCCTG
TATCAAGCTAGAAAAAGACTACCAGCCCGGGATCACCTTCATCGTGGTGCAGAAGAGGCACCACACCCGG
CTCTTCTGCACTGACAAGAACGAGCGGGTTGGGAAAAGTGGAAACATTCCAGCAGGCACGACTGTGGACA
CGAAAATCACCCACCCCACCGAGTTCGACTTCTACCTGTGTAGTCACGCTGGCATCCAGGGGACAAGCAG
GCCTTCGCACTATCACGTCCTCTGGGACGACAATCGTTTCTCCTCTGATGAGCTGCAGATTCTAACCTAC
CAGCTGTGTCACACCTACGTGCGCTGCACACGCTCCGTGTCCATCCCAGCGCCAGCATACTACGCTCACC
TGGTGGCCTTCCGGGCCAGGTACCACCTGGTGGATAAGGAACATGACAGTGCTGAAGGAAGCCATACCTC
TGGGCAGAGTAACGGGCGAGACCACCAAGCACTGGCCAAGGCGGTCCAGGTTCACCAAGACACTCTGCGC
ACCATGTACTTTGCTTGAGCGGCCGCATCGTGACTGACTGACGATCTGCCTCGCGCGTTTCGGTGATGAC
GGTGAAAACCTCTGACACATGCAGCTCCCGGAGACGGTCACAGCTTGTCTGTAAGCGGATGCCGGGAGCA
GACAAGCCCGTCAGGGCGCGTCAGCGGGTGTTGGCGGGTGTCGGGGCGCAGCCATGACCCAGTCACGTAG
CGATAGCGGAGTGTATAATTCTTGAAGACGAAAGGGCCTCGTGATACGCCTATTTTTATAGGTTAATGTC
ATGATAATAATGGTTTCTTAGACGTCAGGTGGCACTTTTCGGGGAAATGTGCGCGGAACCCCTATTTGTT
TATTTTTCTAAATACATTCAAATATGTATCCGCTCATGAGACAATAACCCTGATAAATGCTTCAATAATA
TTGAAAAAGGAAGAGTATGAGTATTCAACATTTCCGTGTCGCCCTTATTCCCTTTTTTGCGGCATTTTGC
CTTCCTGTTTTTGCTCACCCAGAAACGCTGGTGAAAGTAAAAGATGCTGAAGATCAGTTGGGTGCACGAG
TGGGTTACATCGAACTGGATCTCAACAGCGGTAAGATCCTTGAGAGTTTTCGCCCCGAAGAACGTTTTCC
AATGATGAGCACTTTTAAAGTTCTGCTATGTGGCGCGGTATTATCCCGTGTTGACGCCGGGCAAGAGCAA
CTCGGTCGCCGCATACACTATTCTCAGAATGACTTGGTTGAGTACTCACCAGTCACAGAAAAGCATCTTA
CGGATGGCATGACAGTAAGAGAATTATGCAGTGCTGCCATAACCATGAGTGATAACACTGCGGCCAACTT
ACTTCTGACAACGATCGGAGGACCGAAGGAGCTAACCGCTTTTTTGCACAACATGGGGGATCATGTAACT
CGCCTTGATCGTTGGGAACCGGAGCTGAATGAAGCCATACCAAACGACGAGCGTGACACCACGATGCCTG
CAGCAATGGCAACAACGTTGCGCAAACTATTAACTGGCGAACTACTTACTCTAGCTTCCCGGCAACAATT
AATAGACTGGATGGAGGCGGATAAAGTTGCAGGACCACTTCTGCGCTCGGCCCTTCCGGCTGGCTGGTTT
ATTGCTGATAAATCTGGAGCCGGTGAGCGTGGGTCTCGCGGTATCATTGCAGCACTGGGGCCAGATGGTA
AGCCCTCCCGTATCGTAGTTATCTACACGACGGGGAGTCAGGCAACTATGGATGAACGAAATAGACAGAT
CGCTGAGATAGGTGCCTCACTGATTAAGCATTGGTAACTGTCAGACCAAGTTTACTCATATATACTTTAG
ATTGATTTAAAACTTCATTTTTAATTTAAAAGGATCTAGGTGAAGATCCTTTTTGATAATCTCATGACCA
AAATCCCTTAACGTGAGTTTTCGTTCCACTGAGCGTCAGACCCCGTAGAAAAGATCAAAGGATCTTCTTG
AGATCCTTTTTTTCTGCGCGTAATCTGCTGCTTGCAAACAAAAAAACCACCGCTACCAGCGGTGGTTTGT
TTGCCGGATCAAGAGCTACCAACTCTTTTTCCGAAGGTAACTGGCTTCAGCAGAGCGCAGATACCAAATA
CTGTCCTTCTAGTGTAGCCGTAGTTAGGCCACCACTTCAAGAACTCTGTAGCACCGCCTACATACCTCGC
TCTGCTAATCCTGTTACCAGTGGCTGCTGCCAGTGGCGATAAGTCGTGTCTTACCGGGTTGGACTCAAGA
CGATAGTTACCGGATAAGGCGCAGCGGTCGGGCTGAACGGGGGGTTCGTGCACACAGCCCAGCTTGGAGC
GAACGACCTACACCGAACTGAGATACCTACAGCGTGAGCTATGAGAAAGCGCCACGCTTCCCGAAGGGAG
AAAGGCGGACAGGTATCCGGTAAGCGGCAGGGTCGGAACAGGAGAGCGCACGAGGGAGCTTCCAGGGGGA
AACGCCTGGTATCTTTATAGTCCTGTCGGGTTTCGCCACCTCTGACTTGAGCGTCGATTTTTGTGATGCT
CGTCAGGGGGGCGGAGCCTATGGAAAAACGCCAGCAACGCGGCCTTTTTACGGTTCCTGGCCTTTTGCTG
GCCTTTTGCTCACATGTTCTTTCCTGCGTTATCCCCTGATTCTGTGGATAACCGTATTACCGCCTTTGAG
TGAGCTGATACCGCTCGCCGCAGCCGAACGACCGAGCGCAGCGAGTCAGTGAGCGAGGAAGCGGAAGAGC
GCCTGATGCGGTATTTTCTCCTTACGCATCTGTGCGGTATTTCACACCGCATAAATTCCGACACCATCGA
ATGGCGCAAAACCTTTCGCGGTATGGCATGATAGCGCCCGGAAGAGAGTCAATTCAGGGTGGTGAATGTG
AAACCAGTAACGTTATACGATGTCGCAGAGTATGCCGGTGTCTCTTATCAGACCGTTTCCCGCGTGGTGA
ACCAGGCCAGCCACGTTTCTGCGAAAACGCGGGAAAAAGTGGAAGCGGCGATGGCGGAGCTGAATTACAT
TCCCAACCGCGTGGCACAACAACTGGCGGGCAAACAGTCGTTGCTGATTGGCGTTGCCACCTCCAGTCTG
GCCCTGCACGCGCCGTCGCAAATTGTCGCGGCGATTAAATCTCGCGCCGATCAACTGGGTGCCAGCGTGG
TGGTGTCGATGGTAGAACGAAGCGGCGTCGAAGCCTGTAAAGCGGCGGTGCACAATCTTCTCGCGCAACG
CGTCAGTGGGCTGATCATTAACTATCCGCTGGATGACCAGGATGCCATTGCTGTGGAAGCTGCCTGCACT
AATGTTCCGGCGTTATTTCTTGATGTCTCTGACCAGACACCCATCAACAGTATTATTTTCTCCCATGAAG
ACGGTACGCGACTGGGCGTGGAGCATCTGGTCGCATTGGGTCACCAGCAAATCGCGCTGTTAGCGGGCCC
ATTAAGTTCTGTCTCGGCGCGTCTGCGTCTGGCTGGCTGGCATAAATATCTCACTCGCAATCAAATTCAG
CCGATAGCGGAACGGGAAGGCGACTGGAGTGCCATGTCCGGTTTTCAACAAACCATGCAAATGCTGAATG
AGGGCATCGTTCCCACTGCGATGCTGGTTGCCAACGATCAGATGGCGCTGGGCGCAATGCGCGCCATTAC
CGAGTCCGGGCTGCGCGTTGGTGCGGATATCTCGGTAGTGGGATACGACGATACCGAAGACAGCTCATGT
TATATCCCGCCGTTAACCACCATCAAACAGGATTTTCGCCTGCTGGGGCAAACCAGCGTGGACCGCTTGC
TGCAACTCTCTCAGGGCCAGGCGGTGAAGGGCAATCAGCTGTTGCCCGTCTCACTGGTGAAAAGAAAAAC
CACCCTGGCGCCCAATACGCAAACCGCCTCTCCCCGCGCGTTGGCCGATTCATTAATGCAGCTGGCACGA
CAGGTTTCCCGACTGGAAAGCGGGCAGTGAGCGCAACGCAATTAATGTAAGTTAGCTCACTCATTAGGCA
CCCCAGGCTTTACACTTTATGCTTCCGGCTCGTATGTTGTGTGGAATTGTGAGCGGATAACAATTTCACA
CAGGAAACAGCTATGACCATGATTACGGATTCACTGGCCGTCGTTTTACAACGTCGTGACTGGGAAAACC
CTGGCGTTACCCAACTTAATCGCCTTGCAGCACATCCCCCTTTCGCCAGCTGGCGTAATAGCGAAGAGGC
CCGCACCGATCGCCCTTCCCAACAGTTGCGCAGCCTGAATGGCGAATGGCGCTTTGCCTGGTTTCCGGCA
CCAGAAGCGGTGCCGGAAAGCTGGCTGGAGTGCGATCTTCCTGAGGCCGATACTGTCGTCGTCCCCTCAA
ACTGGCAGATGCACGGTTACGATGCGCCCATCTACACCAACGTAACCTATCCCATTACGGTCAATCCGCC
GTTTGTTCCCACGGAGAATCCGACGGGTTGTTACTCGCTCACATTTAATGTTGATGAAAGCTGGCTACAG
GAAGGCCAGACGCGAATTATTTTTGATGGCGTTGGAATTAGCTTATCGACTGCACGGTGCACCAATGCTT
CTGGCGTCAGGCAGCCATCGGAAGCTGTGGTATGGCTGTGCAGGTCGTAAATCACTGCATAATTCGTGTC
GCTCAAGGCGCACTCCCGTTCTGGATAATGTTTTTTGCGCCGACATCATAACGGTTCTGGCAAATATTCT
GAAATGAGCTG
