>Addgene plasmid #24317 | pGEX-GST-AGO2 | addgene partial sequence | sequence record 30042 | 24317 with pGEX-5
AATCGGATCTGGTTCCGCGTGGATCCCCGGAATTCCCGGGTCGACTCGACTACTCGGGAGCCGGCCCCGC
ACTTGCACCTCCTGCGCCGCCGCCCCCCATCCAAGGATATGCCTTCAAGCCTCCACCTAGACCCGACTTT
GGGACCTCCGGGAGAACAATCAAATTACAGGCCAATTTCTTCGAAATGGACATCCCCAAAATTGACATCT
ATCATTATGAATTGGATATCAAGCCAGAGAAGTGCCCGAGGAGAGTTAACAGGGAAATCGTGGAACACAT
GGTCCAGCACTTTAAAACACAGATCTTTGGGGATCGGAAGCCCGTGTTTGACGGCAGGAAGAATCTATAC
ACAGCCATGCCCCTTCCGATTGGGAGGGACAAGGTGGAGCTGGAGGTCACGCTGCCAGGAGAAGGCAAGG
ATCGCATCTTCAAGGTGTCCATCAAGTGGGTGTCCTGCGTGAGCTTGCAGGCGTTACACGATGCACTTTC
AGGGCGGCTGCCCAGCGTCCCTTTTGAGACGATCCAGGCCCTGGACGTGGTCATGAGGCACTTGCCATCC
ATGAGGTACACCCCCGTGGGCCGCTCCTTCTTCACCGCGTCCGAAGGCTGCTCTAACCCTCTTGGCGGGG
GCCGAGAAGTGTGGTTTGGCTTCCATCAGTCCGTCCGGCCTTCTCTCTGGAAAATGATGCTGAATATTGA
TGTGTCAGCAACAGCGTTTTACAAGGCACAGCCAGTAATCGAGTTTGTTTGTGAAGTTTTGGATTTTAAA
AGTATTGAAGAACAACAAAAACCTCTGACAGATTCCCAAAGGGTAAAGTTTACCAAAGAAATTAAAGGTC
TAAAGGTGGAGATAACGCACTGTGGGCAGATGAA
